>Addgene plasmid #73687 | pMLS360 | depositor full sequence | sequence record 136567 | pMLS360 sequence 11560 bps
ACACAACATACGAGCCGGAAGCATAAAGTGTAAAGCCTGGGGTGCCTAATGAGTGAGCTAACTCACATTA
CATGTGAGCAAAAGGCCAGCAAAAGGCCAGGAACCGTAAAAAGGCCGCGTTGCTGGCGTTTTTCCATAGG
CTCCGCCCCCCTGACGAGCATCACAAAAATCGACGCTCAAGTCAGAGGTGGCGAAACCCGACAGGACTAT
AAAGATACCAGGCGTTTCCCCCTGGAAGCTCCCTCGTGCGCTCTCCTGTTCCGACCCTGCCGCTTACCGG
ATACCTGTCCGCCTTTCTCCCTTCGGGAAGCGTGGCGCTTTCTCATAGCTCACGCTGTAGGTATCTCAGT
TCGGTGTAGGTCGTTCGCTCCAAGCTGGGCTGTGTGCACGAACCCCCCGTTCAGCCCGACCGCTGCGCCT
TATCCGGTAACTATCGTCTTGAGTCCAACCCGGTAAGACACGACTTATCGCCACTGGCAGCAGCCACTGG
TAACAGGATTAGCAGAGCGAGGTATGTAGGCGGTGCTACAGAGTTCTTGAAGTGGTGGCCTAACTACGGC
TACACTAGAAGAACAGTATTTGGTATCTGCGCTCTGCTGAAGCCAGTTACCTTCGGAAAAAGAGTTGGTA
GCTCTTGATCCGGCAAACAAACCACCGCTGGTAGCGGTGGTTTTTTTGTTTGCAAGCAGCAGATTACGCG
CAGAAAAAAAGGATCTCAAGAAGATCCTTTGATCTTTTCTACGGGGTCTGACGCTCAGTGGAACGAAAAC
TCACGTTAAGGGATTTTGGTCATGAGATTATCAAAAAGGATCTTCACCTAGATCCTTT
[125 nt withheld, positions 829-953]
C
[137 nt withheld, positions 955-1091]
CCTTTGACGTTGGAGTCCACGTTCTTT
[37 nt withheld, positions 1119-1155]
ACCCTATCTCGGGCTATTCTTTTGATTTATAAGGGATTTTGCCGATTTCGGCCTATTGGTTAAAAAATGA
GCTGATTTAACAAAAATTTAACGCGAATTTTAACAAAAT
[37 nt withheld, positions 1265-1301]
T
[38 nt withheld, positions 1303-1340]
AATCAATCTAAAGTATATATGAGTAAACTTGGTCTGACAGTTACCAATGCTTAATCAGTGAGGCACCTAT
CTCAGCGATCTGTCTATTTCGTTCATCCATAGTTGCCTGACTCCCCGTCGTGTAGATAACTACGATACGG
GAGGGCTTACCATCTGGCCCCAGTGCTGCAATGATACCGCGAGACCCACGCTCACCGGCTCCAGATTTAT
CAGCAATAAACCAGCCAGCCGGAAGGGCCGAGCGCAGAAGTGGTCCTGCAACTTTATCCGCCTCCATCCA
GTCTATTAATTGTTGCCGGGAAGCTAGAGTAAGTAGTTCGCCAGTTAATAGTTTGCGCAACGTTGTTGCC
ATTGCTACAGGCATCGTGGTGTCACGCTCGTCGTTTGGTATGGCTTCATTCAGCTCCGGTTCCCAACGAT
CAAGGCGAGTTACATGATCCCCCATGTTGTGCAAAAAAGCGGTTAGCTCCTTCGGTCCTCCGATCGTTGT
CAGAAGTAAGTTGGCCGCAGTGTTATCACTCATGGTTATGGCAGCACTGCATAATTCTCTTACTGTCATG
CCATCCGTAAGATGCTTTTCTGTGACTGGTGAGTACTCAACCAAGTCATTCTGAGAATAGTGTATGCGGC
GACCGAGTTGCTCTTGCCCGGCGTCAACACGGGATAATACCGCGCCACATAGCAGAACTTTAAAAGTGCT
CATCATTGGAGAACGTTCTTCGGGGCGAAAACTCTCAAGGATCTTACCGCTGTTGAGATCCAGTTCGATG
TAACCCACTCGTGCACCCAACTGATCTTCAGCATCTTTTACTTTCACCAGCGTTTCTGGGTGAGCAAAAA
CAGGAAGGCAAAATGCCGCAAAAAAGGGAATAAGGGCGACACGGAAATGTTGAATACTCATACTCTTCCT
TTTTCAATATTATTGAAGCATTTATCAGGGTTATTGTCTCATGAGCGGATACATATTTGAATGTATTTAG
AAAAATAAACAAATAGGGGTTCCGCGCACATTTCCCCGAAAAGTGCCACCTGACGTAGTTAACAAAAAAA
AGCCCGCCGAAGCGGGCTTTATTACCAAGCGAAGCGCCATTCGCCATTCAGGCTGCGCAACTGTTGGGAA
GGGCGATCGGTGCGGGCCTCTTCGCTATTACGCCAGCTGGCGAAAGGGGGATGTGCTGCAAGGCGATTAA
GTTGGGTAACGCCAGGGTTTTCCCAGTCACGACGTTGTAAAACGACGGCCAGTCCGTAATACGACTCACT
ATAGGCCTTGACTAGAGGGTACCCATAGCCTGCAGGATTCCATATTTGAAGCGGCACAATATGCATCATT
CATACTGTTGATGGATGCCTGTGTGGCGGTCCTCTATTGATTTTTGCTGTTTTTATATAATACTTCTTAA
ATTGTTCAAATGAACTAGCTTTGCTAATGTAAGTAATAAATTATCAATTCATGCTACAACCTTATTATCT
GACTTTTCAGGCAGCCATGTACATTGTGATTGGGACTTTTGGGAATTGATAAATTACTCAATTGAGTTCA
AAAGGTAATTACAACTTTTTCCACATGAAAAGTAATTTTCCGATATTCACAGGTTACATCAAGGGCTACC
CGGTCAACAACAACGAGAAGTTCCTGTACAGATTTGAGTTGGAGCCAAATGCCATAGTCAATGGGCCCCA
AAACTCCAAACACACCAGTCACAAAAGACAATGTTACTCAGTTTAGCCCAATATTTATCTATGTTTTTTG
TTTTGTTTTTTATGCAAATAAAATTTCTGTTACACTATAAATTGTTATAAAATCAGAATCTTACTTCCGA
ATCAGTTTTGGGAACACAAAGATAGAAACGCAAAGAAGATCCAACTATCAACAATGTTTACTAGACCGGG
GCTCGCCATGTTTGGCCCATTAGGTCAGACAAAAATTTCTGATCTTTAAACCTTATTGATTAAAACTAAT
TTTTGCCCGACTTTTTTGACACATGCACTAGACGCTTGTACTCAAAATTTGGAAACCTTGCTCAAATCCA
CTACTCAGATATGACAGTAGCATCGATAATTGAACCATTATCCTGAAATCCCCTTTCCTGTCCCGGTTCA
TTTTCCAATTTTTTCAACGGTGGAAGAAGGGGCAAATTTTATACCAAAACGTCTCCGTTTATGACCCACC
CCCTATGCAAAATAAACGGCTCTGGGAGAAATAGTACAGAAAACGCGGAGCCTGCTTGATTCCTTCTCCG
AGGCGACAAAAAACGCATCATTCGTATTGTAAGATGCATGTGTGGCTGGCCTCTTTTGAATTTTACTGGT
TTTTTATATTTCTACTAATATTTCGAAAAATTTTGTAAGTAAATCATTGATTACGTTTACAAAAATTTAG
AAACATTTCAAAATGATTACTTCTAAATTAATTATATTTACAGGTTAGTTCGAGTTACTTATGACCTTCC
AATCCGCCATATCCGCCAAGGACGCTCCAATTAATTTTTTAGAATTATTTTTTAACACATGTATTATTTT
TTAACAATAAATTATTCATGAAATCATCAAATGTATATGTTCTACTATAATATTTAGGTCAAACTATAGA
AAAGAAATCCTTGTTTTTGGAACAAAGGAGTTCAGATCCTGTGCATTTGATCTTGGATCCACATCTTTGG
TCCATGGGAAAGCTTGGCACTGATCAAGAAGGATTCTTCAAATATCTAAAATTGCCGGCTGCCCGTAGAA
TTCCATCAGTTTTCCAGAGTTTTAGTGAAAATTTGCATCCCGTTAGAAACAATCTACACAACGGTAAAAA
GGACCCATTATTTTTACCGTACCGTTTTCCTTTATGGCCCTCTATGCAAAAAATTATAGCGTGGAGGGGC
AGTACAGAATAATAAAGTGTGAGAAAAAAAACTGCTCTGCGAGAAATAGTACAGCAAACGCGGAGCATGC
TTGATTCTATAAATATGGTAGCAAACTCACTTCGTCTTTGAGCCAATTTATCCAAGTCCTTGTAAAAAGT
ATTCGAAAATTGTTAACGGATAAAATGTTTATTATAATATCAAAAACAATTTGTCAGTTGACCACTTTTT
GATATATTTGACAGAAACCGGGATGAATTGGCTCAAAGTTAGGGCGCCCTTCTATTACAGGGTTTCTGAT
AACAAACCGGTTATTAACTCCCAACAAGGGATGATTTCAATTCATCATGCTCAAATTGACCCAAATTAAG
TTACATGACAAATTCATCGCCCTTTTCAACTCTTCTTGGCTCATCATCTGTTATTCTGTTCCTATTCTGT
CTGCACCCTATACCCCTTTGCATACTCTCTCGTCATTCCTTTCTTGGATAGTGTCTTCTTCTCCCCAGCT
CTGCTACTTCTATGACTTGCGCCCGCTGCTTTTCCGCTCGTTCCTCTCCTCTCTGACGTCTTCTTCTGCT
TCTTTTCTCCTTCCTTTTTCCCTTCTCAATCTTCCTCTTTTTCCCATTTCTGTCAATCATTCGAAGAAGA
AGAAGAAGAAGACCCTCATTCATTTCATTTTTTTTTCTGTCGGTGTGTGCTGCTCGGTTAAGAGTGAGCT
CTCTATTCCACGTCTTCTTCTTTTTCTTCTTCGATTCGAATCAATCACTCCACCAAAACGCATTCGTTTT
TGGGATTCACCCCGCGGTTCGCAACAGGTTTCTTTTTCAAATTATTAGCGTTATAAATAGAAAAATGGTG
GAGTTTCAATAAAAATGATAATTTACAAAGTGTATTTTGATTACATGTACTCAAAAAGGTTGAAATTTTT
CATACCAGTTTTCCGGAAATCCATCTGATATCATTATCGTATTTTTCTTTTTAAAAATGTTTTCAAAAAA
AAACAAAATATAGCTGGTTATTTGGCACCCTCTAATTACCATTTTCCTGTCACACCACACTCTTTTCCTT
CTTCCACTTCTTTCCGTTTTCAGCCGCTTCCAACCAAACCGATATGAAAGCCGAGCAACAACGATCGATT
CCACCCGGCTCGGCGACCTTCCCGTCGCAGGTGAGACTCAGAAAACTAGAGAAACCGCTCAACTAACTCT
TGATATCCGATTTCATTCTTTTCTCTTTTCTTTTTGTTGAACTTTTCCATATTTCCAGATGCCACGGCCA
CCACCAAGCACCGAACAAGGAATCACAACGGAATCGGAGCTTGCGAAGAAAGCTCAAATCACTCCGAACG
ACGTTTTAGCACTTCCGGGAATCACTCAAGGTATCTTGCTCCCTTTGGATTTCAGTTTAAAACATAAATT
TAGGATTCTTATGCTCCCCATCTGCGAACATCTATAACATCGAGTTCACCAAGTTCCAAATCCGTGATCT
GGACACTGAGCAAGTGCTTTTCGAGATCGCCAAACCGGAGAACGATCAGGAGAATGATGAGTCGCCACAG
GAGTCGGCAAGATACGTGCGTTATAGATTTGCTCCAAACTTTTTGAAACTCAAAACGGTCGGAGCAACTG
TGGAATTCAAAGTAGGAGACATCCCAATCCATCATTTCCGAATGATCGAACGTCACTTCTTCAAAGATCG
CCTTCTGAAGTGTTTTGACTTTGAATTCGGATTCTGTATTCCGAATTCACGAAACAACTGTGAACATATC
TATGAGTTCCCTCAACTCTCTCAACAACTCAGTGAGTCATTATTCTAAAAAGTACAATTCAAAAGACTAA
TCTCTTTTTCAGTGGACGACATGATCAACAATCCAAACGAGACTCGTTCTGACAGCTTCTATTTCGTCGA
TAACAAACTCGTCATGCACAACAAAGCCGACTACTCATATGATGCATAAATATTTAATACAAAAATGTTC
TGGATAATTATTCTGTCGAATAGAAAAAAAACTCCAAATGTGATTAAATTCCAATAATTCCTGTCTAGTT
TGTTCCTTCCCCTTCCCCTTCTCATGTTCAATGCATTCCTAAGCTTTTCAGTTCCCCCCTTGTTTCTATA
TTTTTTCGCTGTCCTGTCACACTCGCTAAAAACACTAATCACACGGAAATCTGTTTTCAATAAAAACTCC
AACTTTAACTCATTTTCAATTTCAACTGAAAGATTTTTTCATTAGAGAATGTCTAGAACTAGGCCCGGGC
TACGTAATACGACTCACTTAAGGCCTTGACTAGAGGGTACCAGAGCTCACCTAGGCAGGAACAGCTATGA
CCATGATTACGCCAAGCTATCAACTTTGTATAGAAAAGTTGACTAAACTTCTACGTCAAAAAGTTGACAA
AACAACTTTCTTGGAAAAAAAGCTGTTGGGATCCCGGAACAGTCGAAAGTCGGTGGCAAGCGCCGAACTG
CTGACGGTCTAACCGGGGCACAAATCAGGGGTGAGCGGCAAACGATTTTTCCGGCAAATCGGCAAATCGG
CAAATTGCCAATATTGAAATACCCGGCAAATCGGTAAATAGCCGGAATTGAAAATTTCCGGCAAACTGGT
AAACCGCAAATTGCTGATTTGCCGAATTTGCCGGGAAGACGGCAATTGCCAAACATATTCGGCAAATTGT
GGTTTTGCACTTTTTGGAAATTTCAGAATTTCAATCGGCAAATTGTGCACATCCTATGAATTTTCCTACA
TCTATTTTGAAAAGTAAGCAAATTCTATGAAAATATCTAAAGAAAAATGGAAAAAATTTTCAAAAAGGCA
CAGTTTTAAGTGTTTCCGTCTAATAAAAAAATCCCCCTAAACACTTCCGGCAAATTGATGTTCGGCAAAT
GGCAAATCGGAAACTTGCCGAAAATTACAGTTTCCGGTAAATCGGCAAACCGGCAAACTGCCTGAATTGA
AAAGTTCCGTCAAATCGGCAAACCGACAACACCCCTGGCACAAATGATGGACATACTGAGGCAATTTGCC
GGTTTTCCAATTGCAGGAAATTTTCAATTCCGGCAGTGTGCCGATTTGCCGGAAATTTTAATTCAGGCAA
ATTGCCGATTTCCCGATTTCCCGATTTGCCGGAAAAAATCGTTTGCCGCCCACCCCTGGGTCTGAACCTT
GATTGTTACAAAACATTTTTAGCTCTTTGGAGAAATAAAATGAATCTCGTAAAATTTAATTGACGAGGAC
GATATTAGCTGTCTCTTTAGACCAAATTCAGAAAAAAAGAAAGAATACTTCCCAAATTTCCGGTCCCTCT
CTCGTTTTTTTTGCCAATAAACTCACTATAGTCGCTGGTTCCCCCCTATTCACATTTATTCTACCAATCC
ATCAGTGGAACCAGAAAAAAGAAGAGCCTTTCGGTTTGGAGAGTAGGGTCTAATAATCCCCCGTGCTCTT
CAAATCATTGTGCCAACACACAGACACACTTTATGTGTGCTCACACACACACGCTATTTGAAGAGCGAAG
ACGACGACGACGCATTCAGAGCTCTTTTCCACGAAATTTGCTCCATCTTTCCACAATCTGTCTTTCCTGT
GAGACGACAGCGTCACATTTATTTCATTACAGCTGACAAGTTTGTACAAAAAAGCAGGCTAAAAAATGCC
AAAGAAGAAGCGTAAGGTCCCACAATTTGACATCCTTTGTAAAACCCCACCAAAGGTCCTCGTCCGTCAA
TTCGTCGAGCGTTTCGAGCGTCCATCCGGAGAGAAGATCGCCCTCTGCGCCGCCGAGCTCACCTACCTCT
GCTGGATGATCACCCACAACGGAACCGCCATCAAGCGTGCCACCTTCATGTCCTACAACACCATCATCTC
CAACTCCCTCTCCTTCGACATCGTCAACAAGTCCCTCCAATTCAAGTACAAGACCCAAAAGGCCACCATC
CTCGAGGCCTCCCTCAAGAAGCTCATCCCAGCCTGGGAGTTCACCATCATCCCATACTACGGACAAAAGC
ACCAATCCGACATCACCGACATCGTCTCCTCCCTCCAACTCCAATTCGAGTCCTCCGAGGAGGCCGACAA
GGGAAACTCCCACTCCAAGAAGGTAAGTTTAAACATATATATACTAACTAACCCTGATTATTTAAATTTT
CAGATGCTCAAGGCCCTCCTCTCCGAGGGAGAGTCCATCTGGGAGATCACCGAGAAGATCCTCAACTCCT
TCGAGTACACCTCCCGTTTCACCAAGACCAAGACCCTCTACCAATTCCTCTTCCTCGCCACCTTCATCAA
CTGCGGACGTTTCTCCGACATCAAGAACGTCGACCCAAAGTCCTTCAAGCTCGTCCAAAACAAGTACCTC
GGAGTCATCATCCAATGCCTCGTCACCGAGACCAAGACCTCCGTCTCCCGTCACATCTACTTCTTCTCCG
CCCGTGGACGTATCGACCCACTCGTCTACCTCGACGAGTTCCTCCGTAACTCCGAGCCAGTCCTCAAGCG
TGTCAACCGTACCGGAAACTCCTCCTCCAACAAGCAAGAGTACCAACTCCTCAAGGACAACCTCGTCCGT
TCCTACAACAAGGTAAGTTTAAACAGTTCGGTACTAACTAACCATACATATTTAAATTTTCAGGCCCTCA
AGAAGAACGCCCCATACTCCATCTTCGCCATCAAGAACGGACCAAAGTCCCACATCGGACGTCACCTCAT
GACCTCCTTCCTCTCCATGAAGGGACTCACCGAGCTCACCAACGTCGTCGGAAACTGGTCCGACAAGCGT
GCCTCCGCCGTCGCCCGTACCACCTACACCCACCAAATCACCGCCATCCCAGACCACTACTTCGCCCTCG
TCTCCCGTTACTACGCCTACGACCCAATCTCCAAGGAGATGATCGCCCTCAAGGACGAGACCAACCCAAT
CGAGGAGTGGCAACACATCGAGCAACTCAAGGGTTCCGCCGAGGGATCCATCCGTTACCCAGCCTGGAAC
GGAATCATCTCCCAAGAGGTCCTCGACTACCTCTCCTCCTACATCAACCGTCGTATCTCCCGTCGTCGTA
AGGCCAACCCAACCAAGCTCTCCGAGAACGCCAAGAAGCTCGCCAAGGAGGTCGAGAACTAAACCCAGCT
TTCTTGTACAAAGTGGGGATGATCGACGCCAACGTCGTTGAATTTTCAAATTTTAAATACTGAATATTTG
TTTTTTTTCCTATTATTTATTTATTCTCTTTGTGTTTTTTTTCTTGCTTTCTAAAAAATTAATTCAATCC
AAATCTAAACATTTTTTTTTCTCTTTCCGTCTCCCAATTCGTATTCCGCTCCTCTCATCTGAACACAATG
TGCAAGTTTATTTATCTTCTCGCTTTCATTTCATTAGGACGTGGGGGGAATTGGTGGAAGGGGGAAACAC
ACAAAAGGATGATGGAAATGAAATAAGGACACACAATATGCAACAACATTCAATTCAGAAATATGGAGGA
AGGTTTAAAAGAAAACATAAAAATATATAGAGGAGGAAGGAAAACTAGTAAAAAATAAGCAAAGAAATTA
GGCGAACGATGAGAATTGTCCTCGCTTGGCAACTTTATTATACATAGTTGATAATTCACTGGCCGTCGTT
TTACACTCGAGACGTACGGTGCGCGCGATGCATTCGAAGATCTGCCCACTAGTGAGTCGTATTATAAGTG
CAAGTAAGATCAGTGTTTGTATTTAATTCAAAAACGCAGAACTCGTACTGTTGGATGCCTGTGTAGCGGT
CCTCTATTGATTTTTGCTATTTTTTGATAATTTTACTGTAAATTATGAGTTATTCCAATTAACATTCCTA
GCTAAATGTAAGTTAGCGACCAATTTTTTAGCAACCCCATTTTATGACTTTTCAGAATATCGCCTACTGG
GTCAACGACACTTGTTTGGAACTAAGGGTCTTCCCAATTTTTTTTAAATCTTCATAGGCTTGACAGAATC
AGGGTTCTTCAAGCAGCTTTGAGAGGGAATCAATTGCAACATTTGATGTTAAATTTATATTTTTTATAGT
TCTCTGGTGAAATGGGGACCACCGCAAAGCCCCTTTTATGTTTTTAACTTGAATAAAATCTTGTATTAAA
TTGTGATTTATAGATCTGTATGGGTAATTTGAAGGAAAAGAAAGGGAGCTCCCAAAAGTGCCTTACAGAT
CCAGGCCCAATAAATGTAAACTATTGGGCAGTAGTATGGCAAAAATCGTGCGGAATTTGAAAAACCTAGA
ATTAAAATAAATATTCAACACAAATGTTCGAGATATTTTAAGTTCGGAGTGTATATCTAGAACATATTGT
ACAAGTAGGTCTACGGGATCGTCTACGGGAAAATTTGATTTCCTCGAAGATGTATTTAATGAATTCTCTA
ATGTTGCAGGTCTTTGTATTTGACAGAATGTTGGTTTTTGAAACTTATTCGCCATAATTGCTTGGCTACT
ACATGTCTCATGCCATTGACACTATCCTGTACTCGAAATTTGTTAAGTAACTACCCACCGTCCACTTATG
ACGAGAGGGTCAATTAAGGTCACTCCACAAAAGTAAATTTGAAAACACATGAGAAAAAGTGATCTGAATT
CCCTTGAAGTGGCTAAAACAAAGCAGATGAGGGATACGACGTATGCGACTACTGAGAGATAAGGTCGAAA
CTTGATAAGGATGCTGCTTACCTGCTTAGCAAGTTTCTTCGCACAGGAGAAAGTGACAAGCTAAACTATC
AAATTCATCTAAAACCTCAAAAAATTATTTTGGATGAAATAATGTTTTATTTTGAGCAACGCATAAGGCA
AAGAATAAATTAAAGGCGATCCGCTTAGCGGCGAGTTCCGTCCTCGAAGAAGATTCCTCCATCGATGGCG
CAGTACTTTGGACAGATTCCACGCTCTCCTGGGGTTCCTGGTGGTCCGACTGGTCCTGGCTGTCCTGGGT
TTCCGTCGGCTCCTGGCTTGCCGTCTGGTCCTGGTGGTCCCTTTGGTCCAGGTTGTCCTGAAAGATGTGG
TGATTAGATATGGATTGAAAAACTATGAAATGATTACCTGGGGTTCCGTCGTTTCCTGGTTGTCCGGATG
GTCCTGGTGGTCCGACTGGTCCTGGCTCTCCGGTGGATCCTGGCTCTCCCTTTTGGACTGGCTCGCAGAC
AGCTGGAAGTCCCTCGTCTCCTGGTGCTCCTGGTGCTCCTGGCTTTCCTGGTGCTCCGTTTGGTCCCTTT
GGTCCTTGCTCTCCTGCTCGAGACGTACGGTGCGCGCGATGCATTCGAAGATCTGCCCACTAGTGAGTCG
TATTACGTAGCTTGGCGTAATCATGGTCATAGCTGTTTCCTGTGTGAAATTGTTATCCGCTCACAATTCC
Features (pLannotate 1.2.2; 20 found; start..end, strand, type, name):
      4..34      -  promoter       lac promoter: promoter for the E. coli lac operon
     49..70      -  protein_bind   CAP binding site: CAP binding activates transcription in the presence of cAMP. E. coli catabolite activator protein
    131..719     -  rep_origin     ori: high-copy-number ColE1/pMB1/pBR322/pUC origin of replication
    830..1339    +  rep_origin     M13 ori (sequence partly withheld): M13 bacteriophage origin of replication; arrow indicates direction of (+) strand synthesis
   1381..2241    -  CDS            AmpR: β-lactamase; bla; confers resistance to ampicillin, carbenicillin, and related antibiotics
   2242..2346    -  promoter       AmpR promoter: bla
   2430..2583    -  CDS            lacZα (fragment): LacZα fragment of β-galactosidase; lacZ fragment
   2587..2605    +  promoter       T7 promoter: promoter for bacteriophage T7 RNA polymerase
   5176..5193    -  misc_feature   P element 5' end (fragment): No description available
   5304..6146    +  CDS            unc-119: UN119_CAEEL - Experimental evidence at protein level: Swiss-Prot protein existence level 1. Myristoyl-binding protein that acts as a cargo adapter: specifically binds the myristoyl moiety of a subset of N-terminally myristoylated proteins and is required for their localization. Plays a key role in ciliary membrane localization of proteins. Required for the establishment or function of the nervous system. From Caenorhabditis elegans.
   6541..6561    +  protein_bind   attB4: mutant version of attB; core recombination site for the Gateway® BP reaction BP Clonase™
   6690..6785    -  CDS            YSH6_CAEEL (fragment): Protein predicted: Swiss-Prot protein existence level 4. From Caenorhabditis elegans.
   7240..7395    +  CDS            YSH6_CAEEL (fragment): Protein predicted: Swiss-Prot protein existence level 4. From Caenorhabditis elegans.
   7816..7840    +  protein_bind   attB1: mutant version of attB; recombination site for the Gateway® BP reaction BP Clonase™
   7870..9237    +  CDS            FLP1: FLP_YEAST - Experimental evidence at protein level: Swiss-Prot protein existence level 1. Part of the plasmid amplification system, which corrects any decrease in copy number caused by a rare missegregation event. Catalyzes the recombination between the large inverted repetitions of the 2-micron plasmid during plasmid replication. This recombination event changes the direction of one of the two replication forks in the bidirectionally replicating molecule, effectively resulting in multiple rounds of replication from a single initiation event. Binds specifically to the FLP recognition target (F
   9238..9309    +  CDS            EGL-13 NLS: nuclear localization signal from the C. elegans EGL-13 transcription factor (Lyssenko et al., 2007)
   9316..9336    -  protein_bind   attB2: mutant version of attB; core recombination site for the Gateway® BP reaction BP Clonase™
   9794..9815    +  CDS            lacZα (fragment): LacZα fragment of β-galactosidase; lacZ fragment
  11028..11195   -  CDS            col-34 (fragment): COL34_CAEEL - Also known as ram-4. Experimental evidence at transcript level: Swiss-Prot protein existence level 2. Nematode cuticles are composed largely of collagen-like proteins. The cuticle functions both as an exoskeleton and as a barrier to protect the worm from its environment. From Caenorhabditis elegans.
  11538..11560   -  protein_bind   lac operator (fragment): The lac repressor binds to the lac operator to inhibit transcription in E. coli. This inhibition can be relieved by adding lactose or isopropyl-β-D-thiogalactopyranoside (IPTG). lac repressor encoded by lacI
