[The description below was written by a language model from this plasmid's Addgene catalogue record and pLannotate feature annotations shown in this document.]
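Description:
pMLS360 is a Caenorhabditis elegans expression plasmid of 11,560 bp, built on the pCFJ201 backbone, that produces FLP recombinase in a restricted set of cells. In E. coli it replicates as a high-copy plasmid from a ColE1/pUC-type origin and is selected with ampicillin through the β-lactamase gene. An M13 phage origin and remnants of a lacZα/lac promoter cloning region are also annotated. For selection in worms the backbone carries a Cbr-unc-119 marker, a rescue gene that restores normal behaviour to unc-119 mutant animals so that transgenic animals can be recognised. The annotation tool matched this marker to the C. elegans UNC-119 protein by homology.

The payload was assembled by multisite Gateway cloning, and the attB4, attB1 and attB2 sites mark the junctions between its three modules. Between attB4 and attB1 lies the unc-47 promoter; the fragments of a predicted C. elegans protein annotated there presumably reflect genomic sequence included in that promoter region. unc-47 is generally known as a GABAergic neuron gene, although the record does not describe the expression pattern. Between attB1 and attB2 sits the yeast 2-micron FLP coding sequence in the FLP-D5 variant. The catalogue entry describes it as carrying two nuclear localization signals, but only one, the EGL-13 NLS fused at the C-terminus, is detected in the feature table. The let-858 3'-UTR named in the insert should follow attB2 but is not annotated. Other flanking genomic fragments, such as col-34, are not explained in the record.

The plasmid belongs to the SapTrap toolkit for CRISPR/Cas9 gene modification. It serves as a cell-type-specific FLP driver, recombining FRT-flanked cassettes for conditional control of modified loci.
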