Addgene plasmid #73687: pMLS360
Purpose: Punc-47::2xNLS-FLP-D5 Expression vector
Depositing lab: Erik Jorgensen. Depositing organization: University of Utah. Publication: SapTrap, a Toolkit for High-Throughput CRISPR/Cas9 Gene Modification in Caenorhabditis elegans. Schwartz ML, Jorgensen EM. Genetics. 2016 Feb 2. pii: genetics.115.184275. 10.1534/genetics.115.184275 PubMed 26837755.
Backbone
  Vector backbone: pCFJ201
  Vector type: Worm Expression ; FLP/FRT
  Selectable markers: Cbr-unc-119
Growth in bacteria
  Bacterial resistance: Ampicillin, 100 μg/mL
  Growth temperature: 37°C
  Growth strain: DH5alpha
  Copy number: High Copy
Gene/Insert
  Gene/Insert name: Punc-47::2xNLS-FLP-D5::let-858 3'-UTR
  Species: C. elegans (nematode), S. cerevisiae (budding yeast)
  Promoter: Punc-47
  Cloning method: Gateway Cloning
  Sequencing primers: 5′ M13 Reverse; 3′ M13 (-21) Forward
Terms and licenses: Academic/Nonprofit Terms; Industry Terms: Not Available to Industry
How to cite: pMLS360 was a gift from Erik Jorgensen (Addgene plasmid # 73687 ; http://n2t.net/addgene:73687 ; RRID:Addgene_73687)
