>Addgene plasmid #73687 | pMLS360 | addgene partial sequence | sequence record 139624 | M13-Rev 5'-CAGGAAACAGCTATGACC-3'
GAGCCAGTCCAAAAGGGAGAGCCAGGATCCACCGGAGAGCCAGGACCAGTCGGACCACCAGGACCATCCG
GACAACCAGGAAACGACGGAACCCCAGGTAATCATTTCATAGTTTTTCAATCCATATCTAATCACCACAT
CTTTCAGGACAACCTGGACCAAAGGGACCACCAGGACCAGACGGCAAGCCAGGAGCCGACGGAAACCCAG
GACAGCCAGGACCAGTCGGACCACCAGGAACCCCAGGAGAGCGTGGAATCTGTCCAAAGTACTGCGCCAT
CGATGGAGGAATCTTCTTCGAGGACGGAACTCGCCGCTAAGCGGATCGCCTTTAATTTATTCTTTGCCTT
ATGCGTTGCTCAAAATAAAACATTATTTCATCCAAAATAATTTTTTGAGGTTTTAGATGAATTTGATAGT
TTAGCTTGTCACTTTCTCCTGTGCGAAGAAACTTGCTAAGCAGGTAAGCAGCATCCTTATCAAGTTTCGA
CCTTATCTCTCAGTAGTCGCATACGTCGTATCCCTCATCTGCTTTGTTTTAGCCACTTCAAGGGAATTCA
GATCACTTTTTCTCATGTGTTTTCAAATTTACTTTTGTGGAGTGACCTTAATTGACCCTCTCGTCATAAG
TGGACGGTGGGTAGTTACTTAACAAATTTCGAGTACAGGATAGTGTCAATGGCATGAGACATGTAGTAGC
CAAGCAATTATGGCGAATAAGTTTCAAAAACCAACATTCTGTCAAATACAAAGACCTGCAACATTAGAGA
ATTCATTAAATACATCTTCGAGGAAATCAAATTTTCCCGTAGACGATCCCGTAGACCTACTTGTACAATA
TGTTCTAGATATACACTCCGAACTTAAAATATCTCGAACATTTGTGTTGAATATTTATTTTAATTCTAGG
TTTTTCAAATTCCGCACGATTTTTGCCATACTACTGCCCAATAGTTTACATTTATTGGGCCTGGA
