>Addgene plasmid #73687 | pMLS360 | addgene partial sequence | sequence record 139994 | CeEgl-13_NLS-R 5'-gttctcggagagcttggttg-3'
ACGGTTGATGTAGGAGGAGAGGTAGTCGAGGACCTCTTGGGAGATGATTCCGTTCCAGGCTGGGTAACGG
ATGGATCCCTCGGCGGAACCCTTGAGTTGCTCGATGTGTTGCCACTCCTCGATTGGGTTGGTCTCGTCCT
TGAGGGCGATCATCTCCTTGGAGATTGGGTCGTAGGCGTAGTAACGGGAGACGAGGGCGAAGTAGTGGTC
TGGGATGGCGGTGATTTGGTGGGTGTAGGTGGTACGGGCGACGGCGGAGGCACGCTTGTCGGACCAGTTT
CCGACGACGTTGGTGAGCTCGGTGAGTCCCTTCATGGAGAGGAAGGAGGTCATGAGGTGACGTCCGATGT
GGGACTTTGGTCCGTTCTTGATGGCGAAGATGGAGTATGGGGCGTTCTTCTTGAGGGCCTGAAAATTTAA
ATATGTATGGTTAGTTAGTACCGAACTGTTTAAACTTACCTTGTTGTAGGAACGGACGAGGTTGTCCTTG
AGGAGTTGGTACTCTTGCTTGTTGGAGGAGGAGTTTCCGGTACGGTTGACACGCTTGAGGACTGGCTCGG
AGTTACGGAGGAACTCGTCGAGGTAGACGAGTGGGTCGATACGTCCACGGGCGGAGAAGAAGTAGATGTG
ACGGGAGACGGAGGTCTTGGTCTCGGTGACGAGGCATTGGATGATGACTCCGAGGTACTTGTTTTGGACG
AGCTTGAAGGACTTTGGGTCGACGTTCTTGATGTCGGAGAAACGTCCGCAGTTGATGAAGGTGGCGAGGA
AGAGGAATTGGTAGAGGGTCTTGGTCTTGGTGAAACGGGAGGTGTACTCGAAGGAGTTGAGGATCTTCTC
GGTGATCTCCCAGATGGACTCTCCCTCGGAGAGGAGGGCCTTGAGCATCTGAAAATTTAAATAATCAGGG
TTAGTTAGTATATATATGTTTAAACTTACCTTCTTGGAGTGGGAGTTTCCCTTGTCGGCCTCCTCGGA
