>Addgene plasmid #73687 | pMLS360 | addgene partial sequence | sequence record 139995 | SV40-NLS-R 5'-GACCTTACGCTTCTTCTTTGGC-3'
CTTGTCAGCTGTAATGAAATAAATGTGACGCTGTCGTCTCACAGGAAAGACAGATTGTGGAAAGATGGAG
CAAATTTCGTGGAAAAGAGCTCTGAATGCGTCGTCGTCGTCTTCGCTCTTCAAATAGCGTGTGTGTGTGA
GCACACATAAAGTGTGTCTGTGTGTTGGCACAATGATTTGAAGAGCACGGGGGATTATTAGACCCTACTC
TCCAAACCGAAAGGCTCTTCTTTTTTCTGGTTCCACTGATGGATTGGTAGAATAAATGTGAATAGGGGGG
AACCAGCGACTATAGTGAGTTTATTGGCAAAAAAAACGAGAGAGGGACCGGAAATTTGGGAAGTATTCTT
TCTTTTTTTCTGAATTTGGTCTAAAGAGACAGCTAATATCGTCCTCGTCAATTAAATTTTACGAGATTCA
TTTTATTTCTCCAAAGAGCTAAAAATGTTTTGTAACAATCAAGGTTCAGACCCAGGGGTGGGCGGCAAAC
GATTTTTTCCGGCAAATCGGGAAATCGGGAAATCGGCAATTTGCCTGAATTAAAATTTCCGGCAAATCGG
CACACTGCCGGAATTGAAAATTTCCTGCAATTGGAAAACCGGCAAATTGCCTCAGTATGTCCATCATTTG
TGCCAGGGGTGTTGTCGGTTTGCCGATTTGACGGAACTTTTCAATTCAGGCAGTTTGCCGGTTTGCCGAT
TTACCGGAAACTGTAATTTTCGGCAAGTTTCCGATTTGCCATTTGCCGAACATC
